Addgene plasmid #192113: pVRC8400-SARS-CoV-2-NTD-BA.4/5-AVI
Purpose: Expresses SARS-CoV-2 NTD protein from the BA.4 and BA.5 variants with single chain Fc, HRV3C protease cleavage site, and AVI tag
Depositing lab: Peter Kwong. Depositing organization: National Institute of Allergy and Infectious Diseases (NIAID).
Backbone
  Vector backbone: pVRC8400
  Vector type: Mammalian Expression
Growth in bacteria
  Bacterial resistance: Kanamycin, 50 μg/mL
  Growth temperature: 37°C
  Growth strain: DH5alpha
  Copy number: Unknown
Gene/Insert
  Gene/Insert name: SARS-CoV-2-NTD-BA.4/5
  Mutation: T19I, L24S, P25-, P26-, A27-, H69-, V70-, G142D, V213G
  Entrez Gene: S (a.k.a. GU280_gp02, spike glycoprotein)
  Tag / fusion protein: scFc (N terminal on insert); HRV3C (N terminal on insert); AVI (C terminal on insert)
Terms and licenses: Academic/Nonprofit Terms; Industry Terms: Not Available to Industry
How to cite: pVRC8400-SARS-CoV-2-NTD-BA.4/5-AVI was a gift from Peter Kwong (Addgene plasmid # 192113 ; http://n2t.net/addgene:192113 ; RRID:Addgene_192113)
