[The description below was written by a language model from this plasmid's Addgene catalogue record and pLannotate feature annotations shown in this document.]
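Description:
pVRC8400-SARS-CoV-2-NTD-BA.4/5-AVI is a mammalian expression plasmid of about 6.8 kb, built on the pVRC8400 backbone, for producing the N-terminal domain (NTD) of the SARS-CoV-2 spike glycoprotein from the Omicron BA.4 and BA.5 variants as a soluble protein. It is propagated in E. coli through a high-copy ColE1/pUC-type origin and selected with kanamycin via an aph(3')-Ia resistance gene. The short bla, Tn903 transposase, bom and rop fragments in the annotation are backbone remnants rather than functional elements.

Expression is driven by the human CMV immediate-early enhancer and promoter, followed by a truncated HTLV-1 5' LTR segment and a modified CMV intron A fragment, an arrangement typical of this backbone that boosts transcript levels and processing. A bovine growth hormone polyadenylation signal terminates the transcript. The open reading frame starts with a short region matching a mouse immunoglobulin heavy-chain variable gene, which most likely acts as a secretion leader, although the record does not say so. Next come human IgG1 constant-region sequences forming the single-chain Fc (scFc), an HRV3C protease cleavage site, the spike NTD fragment, and a C-terminal AVI tag. The NTD carries the lineage-defining changes T19I, L24S, deletion of residues 25–27, deletion of H69/V70, G142D and V213G.

In this layout the Fc moiety can serve as a handle for affinity capture, HRV3C cleavage can release the NTD from it, and the AVI tag allows site-specific enzymatic biotinylation. Such biotinylated antigens are commonly used as probes for antibody binding studies or B-cell sorting, though the record states only the expression purpose.
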