Features (pLannotate 1.2.2; 15 found; start..end, strand, type, name):
    137..235     +  misc_feature   bom (fragment): basis of mobility region from pBR322
    321..700     +  enhancer       CMV enhancer: human cytomegalovirus immediate early enhancer
    701..904     +  promoter       CMV promoter: human cytomegalovirus (CMV) immediate early promoter
    993..1220    +  LTR            5' LTR (truncated) (fragment): truncated 5' long terminal repeat (LTR) from human T-cell leukemia virus (HTLV) type 1
   1224..1334    +  intron         CMV intron (fragment): modified intron A from human cytomegalovirus
   1385..1453    +  CDS            Ighv1-61 (fragment): HVM05_MOUSE - Also known as Igh-VJ558. Experimental evidence at protein level: Swiss-Prot protein existence level 1. From Mus musculus (Mouse).
   1787..2803    +  CDS            IGHG1: IGHG1_HUMAN - Experimental evidence at protein level: Swiss-Prot protein existence level 1. Constant region of immunoglobulin heavy chains. Immunoglobulins, also known as antibodies, are membrane-bound or secreted glycoproteins produced by B lymphocytes. In the recognition phase of humoral immunity, the membrane-bound immunoglobulins serve as receptors which, upon binding of a specific antigen, trigger the clonal expansion and differentiation of B lymphocytes into immunoglobulins- secreting plasma cells. Secreted immunoglobulins mediate the effector phase of humoral immunity, which results in
   2858..3718    +  CDS            S (fragment): SPIKE_SARS2 - Experimental evidence at protein level: Swiss-Prot protein existence level 1. [Spike glycoprotein]: May down-regulate host tetherin (BST2) by lysosomal degradation, thereby counteracting its antiviral activity. From Severe acute respiratory syndrome coronavirus 2 (2019-nCoV) (SARS-CoV-2).
   3816..4040    +  polyA_signal   bGH poly(A) signal: bovine growth hormone polyadenylation signal
   4578..5166    -  rep_origin     ori: high-copy-number ColE1/pMB1/pBR322/pUC origin of replication
   5338..5409    -  CDS            bla(M) (fragment): β-lactamase lacking the signal sequence; bla(M); allows cytosolic expression of β-lactamase
   5421..5567    -  CDS            TRA2_ECOLX (fragment): Protein predicted: Swiss-Prot protein existence level 4. Required for transposition of transposon Tn903. From Escherichia coli.
   5708..6523    -  CDS            KanR: aminoglycoside phosphotransferase; aph(3')-Ia; confers resistance to kanamycin in bacteria or G418 (Geneticin®) in eukaryotes
   6646..6733    -  promoter       AmpR promoter (fragment): bla
   6828..35      +  CDS            rop (fragment) (across the origin): Rop protein, which maintains plasmids at low copy number; rop
>Addgene plasmid #192113 | pVRC8400-SARS-CoV-2-NTD-BA.4/5-AVI | addgene full sequence | sequence record 374987 | Addgene NGS Result
TCGCGCGTTTCGGTGATGACGGTGAAAACCTCTGACACATGCAGCTCCCGGAGACGGTCACAGCTTGTCT
GTAAGCGGATGCCGGGAGCAGACAAGCCCGTCAGGGCGCGTCAGCGGGTGTTGGCGGGTGTCGGGGCTGG
CTTAACTATGCGGCATCAGAGCAGATTGTACTGAGAGTGCACCATATGCGGTGTGAAATACCGCACAGAT
GCGTAAGGAGAAAATACCGCATCAGATTGGCTATTGGCCATTGCATACGTTGTATCCATATCATAATATG
TACATTTATATTGGCTCATGTCCAACATTACCGCCATGTTGACATTGATTATTGACTAGTTATTAATAGT
AATCAATTACGGGGTCATTAGTTCATAGCCCATATATGGAGTTCCGCGTTACATAACTTACGGTAAATGG
CCCGCCTGGCTGACCGCCCAACGACCCCCGCCCATTGACGTCAATAATGACGTATGTTCCCATAGTAACG
CCAATAGGGACTTTCCATTGACGTCAATGGGTGGAGTATTTACGGTAAACTGCCCACTTGGCAGTACATC
AAGTGTATCATATGCCAAGTACGCCCCCTATTGACGTCAATGACGGTAAATGGCCCGCCTGGCATTATGC
CCAGTACATGACCTTATGGGACTTTCCTACTTGGCAGTACATCTACGTATTAGTCATCGCTATTACCATG
GTGATGCGGTTTTGGCAGTACATCAATGGGCGTGGATAGCGGTTTGACTCACGGGGATTTCCAAGTCTCC
ACCCCATTGACGTCAATGGGAGTTTGTTTTGGCACCAAAATCAACGGGACTTTCCAAAATGTCGTAACAA
CTCCGCCCCATTGACGCAAATGGGCGGTAGGCGTGTACGGTGGGAGGTCTATATAAGCAGAGCTCGTTTA
GTGAACCGTCAGATCGCCTGGAGACGCCATCCACGCTGTTTTGACCTCCATAGAAGACACCGGGACCGAT
CCAGCCTCCATCGGCTCGCATCTCTCCTTCACGCGCCCGCCGCCCTACCTGAGGCCGCCATCCACGCCGG
TTGAGTCGCGTTCTGCCGCCTCCCGCCTGTGGTGCCTCCTGAACTGCGTCCGCCGTCTAGGTAAGTTTAA
AGCTCAGGTCGAGACCGGGCCTTTGTCCGGCGCTCCCTTGGAGCCTACCTAGACTCAGCCGGCTCTCCAC
GCTTTGCCTGACCCTGCTTGCTCAACTCTAGTTAACGGTGGAGGGCAGTGTAGTCTGAGCAGTACTCGTT
GCTGCCGCGCGCGCCACCAGACATAATAGCTGACAGACTAACAGACTGTTCCTTTCCATGGGTCTTTTCT
GCAGTCACCGTCGTCGACACGTGTGATCAGATATCGCGGCCGCTCTAGACCACCATGGGATGGTCATGTA
TCATCCTTTTTCTAGTAGCAACTGCAACCGGTGTACATTCCGCACCAGAGCTGCTGGGAGGACCTAGCGT
GTTCCTGTTTCCCCCTAAGCCTAAGGACACCCTGATGATCAGCCGGACCCCAGAGGTGACATGCGTGGTG
GTGGACGTGTCCCACGAGGACCCCGAGGTGAAGTTCAACTGGTACGTGGATGGCGTGGAGGTGCACAATG
CCAAGACCAAGCCAAGGGAGGAGCAGTACAACTCTACCTATCGCGTGGTGAGCGTGCTGACAGTGCTGCA
CCAGGACTGGCTGAACGGCAAGGAGTACAAGTGTAAGGTGTCTAATAAGGCCCTGCCTGCCCCAATCGAG
AAGACCATCAGCAAGGCAAAGGGACAGCCAAGGGAGCCTCAGGTGTATACCCTGCCACCCAGCCGCGACG
AGCTGACAAAGAACCAGGTGTCCCTGTACTGCCTGGTGAAGGGCTTCTATCCTTCCGATATCGCCGTGGA
GTGGGAGTCTAATGGCCAGCCAGAGAACAATTACAAGACCACACCTCCAGTGCTGGACTCCGATGGCTCT
TTCTTTCTGTATTCCAAGCTGACCGTGGATAAGAGCCGGTGGCAGCAGGGCAACGTGTTTAGCTGTTCCG
TGATGCACGAGGCCCTGCACAATCACTACACACAGAAGTCTCTGAGCCTGTCCCCCGGCAAGGGAGGAGG
AGGCAGCGGCGGAGGAGGCTCCGGAGGCGGCGGCTCTGGCGGCGGCGGCAGCGCCCCTGAACTGCTGGGA
GGACCAAGCGTGTTCCTGTTTCCACCTAAGCCCAAAGATACCCTGATGATCTCCAGGACCCCTGAAGTCA
CCTGCGTGGTCGTGGACGTGTCTCATGAGGACCCCGAAGTCAAGTTCAACTGGTACGTGGACGGAGTCGA
AGTCCATAACGCCAAGACCAAGCCTAGAGAAGAGCAGTACAACTCCACCTATAGAGTGGTGTCTGTGCTG
ACAGTGCTGCATCAGGATTGGCTGAATGGCAAGGAATATAAGTGTAAGGTGAGCAATAAGGCCCTGCCCG
CCCCTATCGAGAAGACCATCTCTAAAGCCAAAGGACAGCCAAGGGAGCCACAGGTGTATACACTGCCACC
CAGCCGGGACGAGCTGACCAAGAACCAGGTGAGCCTGACATGTCTGGTCAAGGGCTTCTACCCCAGTGAC
ATTGCTGTGGAGTGGGAGTCCAATGGCCAGCCTGAGAACAATTATAAAACTACCCCACCAGTGCTGGACA
GCGATGGCTCCTTCTTTCTGACCAGCAAGCTGACAGTGGATAAGTCCCGCTGGCAGCAGGGAAACGTGTT
TTCTTGTAGCGTGATGCATGAGGCCCTGCATAACCACTACACCCAGAAGTCCCTGTCTCTGAGCCCAGGC
AAGGGAGGCAGCGGAGGCGGAGGCAGCGGAGGCCTGGAGGTGCTGTTTCAGGGCCCTCAGTGCGTGAACC
TGATCACCCGAACCCAGAGCTACACCAACAGCTTTACACGGGGCGTGTACTACCCTGACAAGGTGTTCAG
ATCTAGCGTCCTGCACAGCACTCAGGACCTCTTCCTGCCGTTCTTCAGCAACGTGACATGGTTCCACGCC
ATCAGCGGCACAAACGGAACCAAGCGGTTTGATAACCCCGTCCTGCCATTCAATGATGGAGTTTACTTCG
CCAGTACCGAGAAGAGTAACATCATCCGGGGCTGGATCTTCGGCACCACCCTGGATAGCAAAACACAGAG
CCTCCTGATCGTGAACAATGCCACGAACGTCGTGATCAAGGTGTGCGAGTTCCAGTTTTGCAATGATCCT
TTCCTGGATGTGTACTACCACAAGAACAACAAGAGCTGGATGGAAAGCGAGTTCAGAGTCTACAGCAGCG
CCAACAACTGCACATTCGAGTACGTCTCTCAGCCTTTTCTGATGGACCTTGAGGGGAAACAAGGCAACTT
CAAGAACCTGAGAGAATTCGTGTTCAAGAACATCGACGGCTACTTCAAAATCTACTCCAAGCACACACCC
ATCAACCTGGGCCGGGACCTCCCTCAGGGCTTCAGCGCCCTGGAACCCCTGGTCGACCTGCCCATAGGCA
TCAACATAACGCGGTTCCAAACCCTGCTGGCCCTGCATAGATCCTACCTGACTCCTGGCGACAGCAGCAG
CGGATGGACCGCCGGAGCTGCAGCCTACTATGTGGGCTACCTGCAACCTAGAACCTTCCTGCTGAAGTAC
AACGAGAACGGCACAATCACAGACGCCGTCGACTGCGCCCTGGACCCTCTCTCTGAGACAAAGTGCACCC
TGAAGTCCGGAGGAGGCCTGGTGCCACAGCAGAGCGGAGGCCTGAACGACATCTTCGAGGCCCAGAAGAT
CGAGTGGCACGAGGGCTGATGAGGATCCAGATCTGCTGTGCCTTCTAGTTGCCAGCCATCTGTTGTTTGC
CCCTCCCCCGTGCCTTCCTTGACCCTGGAAGGTGCCACTCCCACTGTCCTTTCCTAATAAAATGAGGAAA
TTGCATCGCATTGTCTGAGTAGGTGTCATTCTATTCTGGGGGGTGGGGTGGGGCAGGACAGCAAGGGGGA
GGATTGGGAAGACAATAGCAGGCATGCTGGGGATGCGGTGGGCTCTATGGGTACCCAGGTGCTGAAGAAT
TGACCCGGTTCCTCCTGGGCCAGAAAGAAGCAGGCACATCCCCTTCTCTGTGACACACCCTGTCCACGCC
CCTGGTTCTTAGTTCCAGCCCCACTCATAGGACACTCATAGCTCAGGAGGGCTCCGCCTTCAATCCCACC
CGCTAAAGTACTTGGAGCGGTCTCTCCCTCCCTCATCAGCCCACCAAACCAAACCTAGCCTCCAAGAGTG
GGAAGAAATTAAAGCAAGATAGGCTATTAAGTGCAGAGGGAGAGAAAATGCCTCCAACATGTGAGGAAGT
AATGAGAGAAATCATAGAATTTTAAGGCCATGATTTAAGGCCATCATGGCCTTAATCTTCCGCTTCCTCG
CTCACTGACTCGCTGCGCTCGGTCGTTCGGCTGCGGCGAGCGGTATCAGCTCACTCAAAGGCGGTAATAC
GGTTATCCACAGAATCAGGGGATAACGCAGGAAAGAACATGTGAGCAAAAGGCCAGCAAAAGGCCAGGAA
CCGTAAAAAGGCCGCGTTGCTGGCGTTTTTCCATAGGCTCCGCCCCCCTGACGAGCATCACAAAAATCGA
CGCTCAAGTCAGAGGTGGCGAAACCCGACAGGACTATAAAGATACCAGGCGTTTCCCCCTGGAAGCTCCC
TCGTGCGCTCTCCTGTTCCGACCCTGCCGCTTACCGGATACCTGTCCGCCTTTCTCCCTTCGGGAAGCGT
GGCGCTTTCTCATAGCTCACGCTGTAGGTATCTCAGTTCGGTGTAGGTCGTTCGCTCCAAGCTGGGCTGT
GTGCACGAACCCCCCGTTCAGCCCGACCGCTGCGCCTTATCCGGTAACTATCGTCTTGAGTCCAACCCGG
TAAGACACGACTTATCGCCACTGGCAGCAGCCACTGGTAACAGGATTAGCAGAGCGAGGTATGTAGGCGG
TGCTACAGAGTTCTTGAAGTGGTGGCCTAACTACGGCTACACTAGAAGAACAGTATTTGGTATCTGCGCT
CTGCTGAAGCCAGTTACCTTCGGAAAAAGAGTTGGTAGCTCTTGATCCGGCAAACAAACCACCGCTGGTA
GCGGTGGTTTTTTTGTTTGCAAGCAGCAGATTACGCGCAGAAAAAAAGGATCTCAAGAAGATCCTTTGAT
CTTTTCTACGGGGTCTGACGCTCAGTGGAACGAAAACTCACGTTAAGGGATTTTGGTCATGAGATTATCA
AAAAGGATCTTCACCTAGATCCTTTTAAATTAAAAATGAAGTTTTAAATCAATCTAAAGTATATATGAGT
AAACTTGGTCTGACAGTTACCAATGCTTAATCAGTGAGGCACCTATCTCAGCGATCTGTCTATTTCGTTC
ATCCATAGTTGCCTGACTCGGGGGGGGGGGGCGCTGAGGTCTGCCTCGTGAAGAAGGTGTTGCTGACTCA
TACCAGGCCTGAATCGCCCCATCATCCAGCCAGAAAGTGAGGGAGCCACGGTTGATGAGAGCTTTGTTGT
AGGTGGACCAGTTGGTGATTTTGAACTTTTGCTTTGCCACGGAACGGTCTGCGTTGTCGGGAAGATGCGT
GATCTGATCCTTCAACTCAGCAAAAGTTCGATTTATTCAACAAAGCCGCCGTCCCGTCAAGTCAGCGTAA
TGCTCTGCCAGTGTTACAACCAATTAACCAATTCTGATTAGAAAAACTCATCGAGCATCAAATGAAACTG
CAATTTATTCATATCAGGATTATCAATACCATATTTTTGAAAAAGCCGTTTCTGTAATGAAGGAGAAAAC
TCACCGAGGCAGTTCCATAGGATGGCAAGATCCTGGTATCGGTCTGCGATTCCGACTCGTCCAACATCAA
TACAACCTATTAATTTCCCCTCGTCAAAAATAAGGTTATCAAGTGAGAAATCACCATGAGTGACGACTGA
ATCCGGTGAGAATGGCAAAAGCTTATGCATTTCTTTCCAGACTTGTTCAACAGGCCAGCCATTACGCTCG
TCATCAAAATCACTCGCATCAACCAAACCGTTATTCATTCGTGATTGCGCCTGAGCGAGACGAAATACGC
GATCGCTGTTAAAAGGACAATTACAAACAGGAATCGAATGCAACCGGCGCAGGAACACTGCCAGCGCATC
AACAATATTTTCACCTGAATCAGGATATTCTTCTAATACCTGGAATGCTGTTTTCCCGGGGATCGCAGTG
GTGAGTAACCATGCATCATCAGGAGTACGGATAAAATGCTTGATGGTCGGAAGAGGCATAAATTCCGTCA
GCCAGTTTAGTCTGACCATCTCATCTGTAACATCATTGGCAACGCTACCTTTGCCATGTTTCAGAAACAA
CTCTGGCGCATCGGGCTTCCCATACAATCGATAGATTGTCGCACCTGATTGCCCGACATTATCGCGAGCC
CATTTATACCCATATAAATCAGCATCCATGTTGGAATTTAATCGCGGCCTCGAGCAAGACGTTTCCCGTT
GAATATGGCTCATAACACCCCTTGTATTACTGTTTATGTAAGCAGACAGTTTTATTGTTCATGATGATAT
ATTTTTATCTTGTGCAATGTAACATCAGAGATTTTGAGACACAACGTGGCTTTCCCCCCCCCCCCATTAT
TGAAGCATTTATCAGGGTTATTGTCTCATGAGCGGATACATATTTGAATGTATTTAGAAAAATAAACAAA
TAGGGGTTCCGCGCACATTTCCCCGAAAAGTGCCACCTGACGTCTAAGAAACCATTATTATCATGACATT
AACCTATAAAAATAGGCGTATCACGAGGCCCTTTCGTC
